>Addgene plasmid #144486 | TFORF3010 | addgene full sequence | sequence record 409061 | Addgene NGS Result
TTAATGTAGTCTTATGCAATACTCTTGTAGTCTTGCAACATGGTAACGATGAGTTAGCAACATGCCTTAC
AAGGAGAGAAAAAGCACCGTGCATGCCGATTGGTGGAAGTAAGGTGGTACGATCGTGCCTTATTAGGAAG
GCAACAGACGGGTCTGACATGGATTGGACGAACCACTGAATTGCCGCATTGCAGAGATATTGTATTTAAG
TGCCTAGCTCGATACATAAACGGGTCTCTCTGGTTAGACCAGATCTGAGCCTGGGAGCTCTCTGGCTAAC
TAGGGAACCCACTGCTTAAGCCTCAATAAAGCTTGCCTTGAGTGCTTCAAGTAGTGTGTGCCCGTCTGTT
GTGTGACTCTGGTAACTAGAGATCCCTCAGACCCTTTTAGTCAGTGTGGAAAATCTCTAGCAGTGGCGCC
CGAACAGGGACTTGAAAGCGAAAGGGAAACCAGAGGAGCTCTCTCGACGCAGGACTCGGCTTGCTGAAGC
GCGCACGGCAAGAGGCGAGGGGCGGCGACTGGTGAGTACGCCAAAAATTTTGACTAGCGGAGGCTAGAAG
GAGAGAGATGGGTGCGAGAGCGTCAGTATTAAGCGGGGGAGAATTAGATCGCGATGGGAAAAAATTCGGT
TAAGGCCAGGGGGAAAGAAAAAATATAAATTAAAACATATAGTATGGGCAAGCAGGGAGCTAGAACGATT
CGCAGTTAATCCTGGCCTGTTAGAAACATCAGAAGGCTGTAGACAAATACTGGGACAGCTACAACCATCC
CTTCAGACAGGATCAGAAGAACTTAGATCATTATATAATACAGTAGCAACCCTCTATTGTGTGCATCAAA
GGATAGAGATAAAAGACACCAAGGAAGCTTTAGACAAGATAGAGGAAGAGCAAAACAAAAGTAAGACCAC
CGCACAGCAAGCGGCCGCTGATCTTCAGACCTGGAGGAGGAGATATGAGGGACAATTGGAGAAGTGAATT
ATATAAATATAAAGTAGTAAAAATTGAACCATTAGGAGTAGCACCCACCAAGGCAAAGAGAAGAGTGGTG
CAGAGAGAAAAAAGAGCAGTGGGAATAGGAGCTTTGTTCCTTGGGTTCTTGGGAGCAGCAGGAAGCACTA
TGGGCGCAGCGTCAATGACGCTGACGGTACAGGCCAGACAATTATTGTCTGGTATAGTGCAGCAGCAGAA
CAATTTGCTGAGGGCTATTGAGGCGCAACAGCATCTGTTGCAACTCACAGTCTGGGGCATCAAGCAGCTC
CAGGCAAGAATCCTGGCTGTGGAAAGATACCTAAAGGATCAACAGCTCCTGGGGATTTGGGGTTGCTCTG
GAAAACTCATTTGCACCACTGCTGTGCCTTGGAATGCTAGTTGGAGTAATAAATCTCTGGAACAGATTTG
GAATCACACGACCTGGATGGAGTGGGACAGAGAAATTAACAATTACACAAGCTTAATACACTCCTTAATT
GAAGAATCGCAAAACCAGCAAGAAAAGAATGAACAAGAATTATTGGAATTAGATAAATGGGCAAGTTTGT
GGAATTGGTTTAACATAACAAATTGGCTGTGGTATATAAAATTATTCATAATGATAGTAGGAGGCTTGGT
AGGTTTAAGAATAGTTTTTGCTGTACTTTCTATAGTGAATAGAGTTAGGCAGGGATATTCACCATTATCG
TTTCAGACCCACCTCCCAACCCCGAGGGGACCCATGCATTGCATCTCAATTAGTCAGCAACCAGGTGTGG
AAAGTCCCCAGGCTCCCCAGCAGGCAGAAGTATGCAAAGCATGCGTCTCAATTAGTCAGCAACCATAGTC
CCGCCCCTAACTCCGCCCATCCCGCCCCTAACTCCGCCCAGTTCCGCCCATTCTCCGCCCCATGGCTGAC
TAATTTTTTTTATTTATGCAGAGGCCGAGGCCGCCTCGGCCTCTGAGCTATTCCAGAAGTAGTGAGGAGG
CTTTTTTGGAGGCCTAGGCTTTTGCAAAAAGCTTTCTAGAGGTACCACCGGAGCTTACCATGACCGAGTA
CAAGCCCACGGTGCGCCTCGCCACCCGCGACGACGTCCCCAGGGCCGTACGCACCCTCGCCGCCGCGTTC
GCCGACTACCCCGCCACGCGCCACACCGTCGATCCGGACCGCCACATCGAGCGGGTCACCGAGCTGCAAG
AACTCTTCCTCACGCGCGTCGGGCTCGACATCGGCAAGGTGTGGGTCGCGGACGACGGCGCCGCCGTGGC
GGTCTGGACCACGCCGGAGAGCGTCGAAGCGGGGGCGGTGTTCGCCGAGATCGGCCCGCGCATGGCCGAG
TTGAGCGGTTCCCGGCTGGCCGCGCAGCAACAGATGGAAGGCCTCCTGGCGCCGCACCGGCCCAAGGAGC
CCGCGTGGTTCCTGGCCACCGTCGGCGTCTCGCCCGACCACCAGGGCAAGGGTCTGGGCAGCGCCGTCGT
GCTCCCCGGAGTGGAGGCGGCCGAGCGCGCCGGGGTGCCCGCCTTCCTGGAGACCTCCGCGCCCCGCAAC
CTCCCCTTCTACGAGCGGCTCGGCTTCACCGTCACCGCCGACGTCGAGGTGCCCGAAGGACCGCGCACCT
GGTGCATGACCCGCAAGCCCGGTGCCAGTTAACGAATTCTAGATCTTGAGACAAATGGCAGTATTCATCC
ACAATTTTAAAAGAAAAGGGGGGATTGGGGGGTACAGTGCAGGGGAAAGAATAGTAGACATAATAGCAAC
AGACATACAAACTAAAGAATTACAAAAACAAATTACAAAAATTCAAAATTTTCGGGTTTATTACAGGGAC
AGCAGAGATCCACTTTGGCGCCGGCTCGAGGCCTGCAGGTGCAAAGATGGATAAAGTTTTAAACAGAGAG
GAATCTTTGCAGCTAATGGACCTTCTAGGTCTTGAAAGGAGTGGGAATTGGCTCCGGTGCCCGTCAGTGG
GCAGAGCGCACATCGCCCACAGTCCCCGAGAAGTTGGGGGGAGGGGTCGGCAATTGAACCGGTGCCTAGA
GAAGGTGGCGCGGGGTAAACTGGGAAAGTGATGTCGTGTACTGGCTCCGCCTTTTTCCCGAGGGTGGGGG
AGAACCGTATATAAGTGCAGTAGTCGCCGTGAACGTTCTTTTTCGCAACGGGTTTGCCGCCAGAACACAG
GTAAGTGCCGTGTGTGGTTCCCGCGGGCCTGGCCTCTTTACGGGTTATGGCCCTTGCGTGCCTTGAATTA
CTTCCACCTGGCTGCAGTACGTGATTCTTGATCCCGAGCTTCGGGTTGGAAGTGGGTGGGAGAGTTCGAG
GCCTTGCGCTTAAGGAGCCCCTTCGCCTCGTGCTTGAGTTGAGGCCTGGCCTGGGCGCTGGGGCCGCCGC
GTGCGAATCTGGTGGCACCTTCGCGCCTGTCTCGCTGCTTTCGATAAGTCTCTAGCCATTTAAAATTTTT
GATGACCTGCTGCGACGCTTTTTTTCTGGCAAGATAGTCTTGTAAATGCGGGCCAAGATCTGCACACTGG
TATTTCGGTTTTTGGGGCCGCGGGCGGCGACGGGGCCCGTGCGTCCCAGCGCACATGTTCGGCGAGGCGG
GGCCTGCGAGCGCGGCCACCGAGAATCGGACGGGGGTAGTCTCAAGCTGGCCGGCCTGCTCTGGTGCCTG
GCCTCGCGCCGCCGTGTATCGCCCCGCCCTGGGCGGCAAGGCTGGCCCGGTCGGCACCAGTTGCGTGAGC
GGAAAGATGGCCGCTTCCCGGCCCTGCTGCAGGGAGCTCAAAATGGAGGACGCGGCGCTCGGGAGAGCGG
GCGGGTGAGTCACCCACACAAAGGAAAAGGGCCTTTCCGTCCTCAGCCGTTGCTTCATGTGACTCCACGG
AGTACCGGGCGCCGTCCAGGCACCTCGATTAGTTCTCGAGCTTTTGGAGTACGTCGTCTTTAGGTTGGGG
GGAGGGGTTTTATGCGATGGAGTTTCCCCACACTGAGTGGGTGGAGACTGAAGTTAGGCCAGCTTGGCAC
TTGATGTAATTCTCCTTGGAATTTGCCCTTTTTGAGTTTGGATCTTGGTTCATTCTCAAGCCTCAGACAG
TGGTTCAAAGTTTTTTTCTTCCATTTCAGGTGTCGTGAGGCTAGCATCGATTGATCAACAAGTTTGTACA
AAAAAGTTGGCATGGCCAGTAGGGAAGATGAGCTGAGGAACTGTGTGGTATGTGGGGACCAAGCCACAGG
CTACCACTTTAATGCGCTGACTTGTGAGGGCTGCAAGGGTTTCTTCAGGAGAACAGTCAGCAAAAGCATT
GGTCCCACCTGCCCCTTTGCTGGAAGCTGTGAAGTCAGCAAGACTCAGAGGCGCCACTGCCCAGCCTGCA
GGTTGCAGAAGTGCTTAGATGCTGGCATGAGGAAAGACATGATACTGTCGGCAGAAGCCCTGGCATTGCG
GCGAGCAAAGCAGGCCCAGCGGCGGGCACAGCAAACACCTGTGCAACTGAGTAAGGAGCAAGAAGAGCTG
ATCCGGACACTCCTGGGGGCCCACACCCGCCACATGGGCACCATGTTTGAACAGTTTGTGCAGTTTAGGC
CTCCAGCTCATCTGTTCATCCATCACCAGCCCTTGCCCACCCTGGCCCCTGTGCTGCCTCTGGTCACACA
CTTCGCAGACATCAACACTTTCATGGTACTGCAAGTCATCAAGTTTACTAAGGACCTGCCTGTCTTCCGT
TCCCTGCCCATTGAAGACCAGATCTCCCTTCTCAAGGGAGCAGCTGTGGAAATCTGTCACATCGTACTCA
ATACCACTTTCTGTCTCCAAACACAAAACTTCCTCTGCGGGCCTCTTCGCTACACAATTGAAGATGGAGC
CCGTGTATCTCCCACAGTGGGGTTCCAGGTAGAGTTTTTGGAGTTGCTCTTTCACTTCCATGGAACACTA
CGAAAACTGCAGCTCCAAGAGCCTGAGTATGTGCTCTTGGCTGCCATGGCCCTCTTCTCTCCTGACCGAC
CTGGAGTTACCCAGAGAGATGAGATTGATCAGCTGCAAGAGGAGATGGCACTGACTCTGCAAAGCTACAT
CAAGGGCCAGCAGCGAAGGCCCCGGGATCGGTTTCTGTATGCGAAGTTGCTAGGCCTGCTGGCTGAGCTC
CGGAGCATTAATGAGGCCTACGGGTACCAAATCCAGCACATCCAGGGCCTGTCTGCCATGATGCCGCTGC
TCCAGGAGATCTGCAGCTGCCCAACTTTCTTGTACAAAGTGGTTGATATCGGTAAGCCTATCCCTAACCC
TCTCCTCGGTCTCGATTCTACGTAGTAATGAACTAGTCCGTAACTTGAAAGTATTTCGATTTCTTGGCTT
TATATATCTTGTGGAAAGGACGAACGTCTTCCAATCCCTCTGCTCTAACGCGTTAAGTCGACAATCAACC
TCTGGATTACAAAATTTGTGAAAGATTGACTGGTATTCTTAACTATGTTGCTCCTTTTACGCTATGTGGA
TACGCTGCTTTAATGCCTTTGTATCATGCTATTGCTTCCCGTATGGCTTTCATTTTCTCCTCCTTGTATA
AATCCTGGTTGCTGTCTCTTTATGAGGAGTTGTGGCCCGTTGTCAGGCAACGTGGCGTGGTGTGCACTGT
GTTTGCTGACGCAACCCCCACTGGTTGGGGCATTGCCACCACCTGTCAGCTCCTTTCCGGGACTTTCGCT
TTCCCCCTCCCTATTGCCACGGCGGAACTCATCGCCGCCTGCCTTGCCCGCTGCTGGACAGGGGCTCGGC
TGTTGGGCACTGACAATTCCGTGGTGTTGTCGGGGAAATCATCGTCCTTTCCTTGGCTGCTCGCCTGTGT
TGCCACCTGGATTCTGCGCGGGACGTCCTTCTGCTACGTCCCTTCGGCCCTCAATCCAGCGGACCTTCCT
TCCCGCGGCCTGCTGCCGGCTCTGCGGCCTCTTCCGCGTCTTCGCCTTCGCCCTCAGACGAGTCGGATCT
CCCTTTGGGCCGCCTCCCCGCGTCGACTTTAAGACCAATGACTTACAAGGCAGCTGTAGATCTTAGCCAC
TTTTTAAAAGAAAAGGGGGGACTGGAAGGGCTAATTCACTCCCAACGAAGACAAGATCTGCTTTTTGCTT
GTACTGGGTCTCTCTGGTTAGACCAGATCTGAGCCTGGGAGCTCTCTGGCTAACTAGGGAACCCACTGCT
TAAGCCTCAATAAAGCTTGCCTTGAGTGCTTCAAGTAGTGTGTGCCCGTCTGTTGTGTGACTCTGGTAAC
TAGAGATCCCTCAGACCCTTTTAGTCAGTGTGGAAAATCTCTAGCAGTACGTATAGTAGTTCATGTCATC
TTATTATTCAGTATTTATAACTTGCAAAGAAATGAATATCAGAGAGTGAGAGGAACTTGTTTATTGCAGC
TTATAATGGTTACAAATAAAGCAATAGCATCACAAATTTCACAAATAAAGCATTTTTTTCACTGCATTCT
AGTTGTGGTTTGTCCAAACTCATCAATGTATCTTATCATGTCTGGCTCTAGCTATCCCGCCCCTAACTCC
GCCCATCCCGCCCCTAACTCCGCCCAGTTCCGCCCATTCTCCGCCCCATGGCTGACTAATTTTTTTTATT
TATGCAGAGGCCGAGGCCGCCTCGGCCTCTGAGCTATTCCAGAAGTAGTGAGGAGGCTTTTTTGGAGGCC
TAGGGACGTACCCAATTCGCCCTATAGTGAGTCGTATTACGCGCGCTCACTGGCCGTCGTTTTACAACGT
CGTGACTGGGAAAACCCTGGCGTTACCCAACTTAATCGCCTTGCAGCACATCCCCCTTTCGCCAGCTGGC
GTAATAGCGAAGAGGCCCGCACCGATCGCCCTTCCCAACAGTTGCGCAGCCTGAATGGCGAATGGG
[124 nt withheld, positions 6857-6980]
C
[91 nt withheld, positions 6982-7072]
A
[49 nt withheld, positions 7074-7122]
CCTTTGACGTTGGAGTCCACGTTCTTT
[37 nt withheld, positions 7150-7186]
ACCCTATCTCGGTCTATTCTTTTGATTTATAAGGGATTTTGCCGATTTCGGCCTATTGGTTAAAAAATGA
GCTGATTTAACAAAAATTTAACGCGAATTTTAACAAAATATTAACGCTTACAATTTAGGTGGCACTTTTC
GGGGAAATGTGCGCGGAACCCCTATTTGTTTATTTTTCTAAATACATTCAAATATGTATCCGCTCATGAG
ACAATAACCCTGATAAATGCTTCAATAATATTGAAAAAGGAAGAGTATGAGTATTCAACATTTCCGTGTC
GCCCTTATTCCCTTTTTTGCGGCATTTTGCCTTCCTGTTTTTGCTCACCCAGAAACGCTGGTGAAAGTAA
AAGATGCTGAAGATCAGTTGGGTGCACGAGTGGGTTACATCGAACTGGATCTCAACAGCGGTAAGATCCT
TGAGAGTTTTCGCCCCGAAGAACGTTTTCCAATGATGAGCACTTTTAAAGTTCTGCTATGTGGCGCGGTA
TTATCCCGTATTGACGCCGGGCAAGAGCAACTCGGTCGCCGCATACACTATTCTCAGAATGACTTGGTTG
AGTACTCACCAGTCACAGAAAAGCATCTTACGGATGGCATGACAGTAAGAGAATTATGCAGTGCTGCCAT
AACCATGAGTGATAACACTGCGGCCAACTTACTTCTGACAACGATCGGAGGACCGAAGGAGCTAACCGCT
TTTTTGCACAACATGGGGGATCATGTAACTCGCCTTGATCGTTGGGAACCGGAGCTGAATGAAGCCATAC
CAAACGACGAGCGTGACACCACGATGCCTGTAGCAATGGCAACAACGTTGCGCAAACTATTAACTGGCGA
ACTACTTACTCTAGCTTCCCGGCAACAATTAATAGACTGGATGGAGGCGGATAAAGTTGCAGGACCACTT
CTGCGCTCGGCCCTTCCGGCTGGCTGGTTTATTGCTGATAAATCTGGAGCCGGTGAGCGTGGGTCTCGCG
GTATCATTGCAGCACTGGGGCCAGATGGTAAGCCCTCCCGTATCGTAGTTATCTACACGACGGGGAGTCA
GGCAACTATGGATGAACGAAATAGACAGATCGCTGAGATAGGTGCCTCACTGATTAAGCATTGGTAACTG
TCAGACCAAGTTTACTCATATATACTTTAGATTGATTTAAAACTTCATTTTTAATTTAAAAGGATCTAGG
TGAAGATCCTTTTTGATAATCTCATGACCAAAATCCCTTAACGTGAGTTTTCGTTCCACTGAGCGTCAGA
CCCCGTAGAAAAGATCAAAGGATCTTCTTGAGATCCTTTTTTTCTGCGCGTAATCTGCTGCTTGCAAACA
AAAAAACCACCGCTACCAGCGGTGGTTTGTTTGCCGGATCAAGAGCTACCAACTCTTTTTCCGAAGGTAA
CTGGCTTCAGCAGAGCGCAGATACCAAATACTGTTCTTCTAGTGTAGCCGTAGTTAGGCCACCACTTCAA
GAACTCTGTAGCACCGCCTACATACCTCGCTCTGCTAATCCTGTTACCAGTGGCTGCTGCCAGTGGCGAT
AAGTCGTGTCTTACCGGGTTGGACTCAAGACGATAGTTACCGGATAAGGCGCAGCGGTCGGGCTGAACGG
GGGGTTCGTGCACACAGCCCAGCTTGGAGCGAACGACCTACACCGAACTGAGATACCTACAGCGTGAGCT
ATGAGAAAGCGCCACGCTTCCCGAAGGGAGAAAGGCGGACAGGTATCCGGTAAGCGGCAGGGTCGGAACA
GGAGAGCGCACGAGGGAGCTTCCAGGGGGAAACGCCTGGTATCTTTATAGTCCTGTCGGGTTTCGCCACC
TCTGACTTGAGCGTCGATTTTTGTGATGCTCGTCAGGGGGGCGGAGCCTATGGAAAAACGCCAGCAACGC
GGCCTTTTTACGGTTCCTGGCCTTTTGCTGGCCTTTTGCTCACATGTTCTTTCCTGCGTTATCCCCTGAT
TCTGTGGATAACCGTATTACCGCCTTTGAGTGAGCTGATACCGCTCGCCGCAGCCGAACGACCGAGCGCA
GCGAGTCAGTGAGCGAGGAAGCGGAAGAGCGCCCAATACGCAAACCGCCTCTCCCCGCGCGTTGGCCGAT
TCATTAATGCAGCTGGCACGACAGGTTTCCCGACTGGAAAGCGGGCAGTGAGCGCAACGCAATTAATGTG
AGTTAGCTCACTCATTAGGCACCCCAGGCTTTACACTTTATGCTTCCGGCTCGTATGTTGTGTGGAATTG
TGAGCGGATAACAATTTCACACAGGAAACAGCTATGACCATGATTACGCCAAGCGCGCAATTAACCCTCA
CTAAAGGGAACAAAAGCTGGAGCTGCAAGC
Features (pLannotate 1.2.2; 36 found; start..end, strand, type, name):
      5..231     +  promoter       RSV promoter: Rous sarcoma virus enhancer/promoter
    232..412     +  LTR            5' LTR (truncated): truncated 5' long terminal repeat (LTR) from HIV-1
    459..584     +  misc_feature   HIV-1 Ψ: packaging signal of human immunodeficiency virus type 1
    568..931     +  CDS            HIV-1 gag (fragment): gag protein from human immunodeficiency virus 1; gag
   1077..1310    +  misc_feature   RRE: The Rev response element (RRE) of HIV-1 allows for Rev-dependent mRNA export from the nucleus to the cytoplasm.
   1687..1713    +  CDS            Rev (fragment): human immunodeficiency virus 1 (HIV-1) Rev protein; rev; enhances nuclear export of unspliced and incompletely spliced viral mRNAs
   1720..1743    +  promoter       SV40 promoter (fragment): SV40 early promoter
   1744..1815    +  promoter       SV40 promoter (fragment): SV40 enhancer and early promoter
   1839..1974    +  rep_origin     SV40 ori: SV40 origin of replication
   2020..2616    +  CDS            PuroR (fragment): puromycin N-acetyltransferase; pac from Streptomyces; confers resistance to puromycin
   2665..2782    +  misc_feature   cPPT/CTS: central polypurine tract and central termination sequence of HIV-1
   2847..2913    +  CDS            small t antigen (fragment): SV40 (simian virus 40) small t antigen
   2939..3150    +  promoter       EF-1α core promoter: core promoter for human elongation factor EF-1α
   3151..3260    +  intron         EF-1α intron A (fragment): intron upstream of the start codon of human EF-1α
   3886..4089    +  intron         EF-1α intron A: truncated intron upstream of the start codon of human EF-1α
   4119..4136    +  protein_bind   attB1 (fragment): mutant version of attB; core recombination site for the Gateway® BP reaction BP Clonase™
   4142..5197    +  CDS            NR1I3: NR1I3_HUMAN - Also known as CAR. Experimental evidence at protein level: Swiss-Prot protein existence level 1. Binds and transactivates the retinoic acid response elements that control expression of the retinoic acid receptor beta 2 and alcohol dehydrogenase 3 genes. Transactivates both the phenobarbital responsive element module of the human CYP2B6 gene and the CYP3A4 xenobiotic response element. From Homo sapiens (Human).
   5200..5223    -  protein_bind   attB2: mutant version of attB; recombination site for the Gateway® BP reaction BP Clonase™
   5231..5272    +  CDS            V5 tag: epitope tag from simian virus 5
   5288..5341    +  promoter       U6 promoter (fragment): RNA polymerase III promoter for human U6 snRNA
   5383..5971    +  misc_feature   WPRE: woodchuck hepatitis virus posttranscriptional regulatory element
   6022..6041    +  misc_feature   cPPT/CTS (fragment): central polypurine tract and central termination sequence of HIV-1
   6043..6276    +  LTR            3' LTR (ΔU3): self-inactivating 3' long terminal repeat (LTR) from HIV-1
   6354..6475    +  polyA_signal   SV40 poly(A) signal: SV40 polyadenylation signal
   6515..6650    +  rep_origin     SV40 ori: SV40 origin of replication
   6671..6689    -  promoter       T7 promoter: promoter for bacteriophage T7 RNA polymerase
   6697..6852    +  CDS            lacZα (fragment): LacZα fragment of β-galactosidase; lacZ fragment
   6857..7285    +  rep_origin     f1 ori (sequence partly withheld): f1 bacteriophage origin of replication; arrow indicates direction of (+) strand synthesis
   7338..7442    +  promoter       AmpR promoter: bla
   7443..8303    +  CDS            AmpR: β-lactamase; bla; confers resistance to ampicillin, carbenicillin, and related antibiotics
   8474..9062    +  rep_origin     ori: high-copy-number ColE1/pMB1/pBR322/pUC origin of replication
   9245..9337    +  CDS            lacI (fragment): lac repressor; lacI; The lac repressor binds to the lac operator to inhibit transcription in E. coli. This inhibition can be relieved by adding lactose or isopropyl-β-D-thiogalactopyranoside (IPTG).
   9350..9371    +  protein_bind   CAP binding site: CAP binding activates transcription in the presence of cAMP. E. coli catabolite activator protein
   9386..9416    +  promoter       lac promoter: promoter for the E. coli lac operon
   9424..9440    +  protein_bind   lac operator: The lac repressor binds to the lac operator to inhibit transcription in E. coli. This inhibition can be relieved by adding lactose or isopropyl-β-D-thiogalactopyranoside (IPTG). lac repressor encoded by lacI
   9485..9503    +  promoter       T3 promoter: promoter for bacteriophage T3 RNA polymerase
