[The description below was written by a language model from this plasmid's Addgene catalogue record and pLannotate feature annotations shown in this document.]
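Description:
TFORF3010 is a third-generation, self-inactivating lentiviral expression plasmid built on the pLX_TRC317 backbone and carrying the human nuclear receptor NR1I3 (also known as CAR). It belongs to a barcoded transcription factor ORF collection. In bacteria it is maintained through a high-copy ColE1/pUC-type origin with ampicillin resistance (AmpR under its own bla promoter). An f1 origin and remnants of a lac/lacZα cloning region flanked by T7 and T3 promoters are also annotated in the backbone. The depositor notes that the plasmid can recombine, which is common for LTR-containing vectors.

The viral segment begins with an RSV promoter fused to a truncated HIV-1 5' LTR, which drives Tat-independent production of genomic RNA in packaging cells. It is followed by the Ψ packaging signal with a gag fragment, the RRE for Rev-dependent nuclear export, and a cPPT/CTS, and it ends with a ΔU3 3' LTR and a downstream SV40 poly(A) signal. Inside the provirus, an SV40 promoter drives puromycin N-acetyltransferase for selecting transduced mammalian cells. A separate EF-1α promoter with its intron A sequences drives the NR1I3 ORF. The ORF was inserted by Gateway cloning and sits between attB1 and attB2 sites, reading through into a C-terminal V5 epitope tag for detection. A WPRE downstream enhances transcript stability and expression.

According to the record, each clone in the collection carries a unique 24-bp barcode, but this is not annotated as a feature in the table. The barcode allows the overexpressed factor to be identified in pooled screens. The construct's stated use is lentiviral overexpression of transcription factors, and the associated study concerns directed differentiation.
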