Addgene plasmid #144486: TFORF3010
Purpose: Lentiviral vector for overexpressing transcription factor ORFs with unique 24-bp barcodes. Barcodes facilitate identification of transcription factors in pooled screens.
Depositing lab: Feng Zhang. Depositing organization: Broad Institute. Publication: A transcription factor atlas of directed differentiation. Joung J, Ma S, Tay T, Geiger-Schuller KR, Kirchgatterer PC, Verdine VK, Guo B, Arias-Garcia MA, Allen WE, Singh A, Kuksenko O, Abudayyeh OO, Gootenberg JS, Fu Z, Macrae RK, Buenrostro JD, Regev A, Zhang F. Cell. 2023 Jan 5;186(1):209-229.e26. doi: 10.1016/j.cell.2022.11.026. PubMed 36608654.
Backbone
  Vector backbone: pLX_TRC317
  Backbone manufacturer: Broad Institute Genetic Perturbation Platform
  Backbone size w/o insert (bp): 8264
  Vector type: Mammalian Expression, Lentiviral
  Selectable markers: Puromycin
Growth in bacteria
  Bacterial resistance: Ampicillin, 100 μg/mL
  Growth temperature: 37°C
  Growth strain: NEB Stable
  Copy number: High Copy
Gene/Insert
  Gene/Insert name: NR1I3
  Species: H. sapiens (human)
  Insert size (bp): 1262
  Entrez Gene: NR1I3 (a.k.a. CAR, CAR1, MB67)
  Promoter: EF1a
  Tag / fusion protein: V5 (C terminal on insert)
  Cloning method: Gateway Cloning
  Sequencing primers: 5′ GGGTGGAGACTGAAGTTAGGCCAG; 3′ CACATAGCGTAAAAGGAGCAACATAG
Resource information
  A portion of this plasmid was derived from a plasmid made by: Broad Institute Genetic Perturbation Platform
Terms and licenses: Academic/Nonprofit Terms; Industry Terms: Not Available to Industry
Depositor comments: NM_001077480.2 Please test multiple small colonies in case of plasmid recombination. To make this collection available in a timely manner, a portion of this collection was not fully sequenced by Addgene. If an Addgene verified full plasmid sequence is not available, please contact us prior to placing an order to request the full sequence.
How to cite: TFORF3010 was a gift from Feng Zhang (Addgene plasmid # 144486 ; http://n2t.net/addgene:144486 ; RRID:Addgene_144486)
