>Addgene plasmid #144486 | TFORF3010 | depositor partial sequence | sequence record 285573 | Insert
ATCGATTGATCAACAAGTTTGTACAAAAAAGTTGGCATGGCCAGTAGGGAAGATGAGCTGAGGAACTGTG
TGGTATGTGGGGACCAAGCCACAGGCTACCACTTTAATGCGCTGACTTGTGAGGGCTGCAAGGGTTTCTT
CAGGAGAACAGTCAGCAAAAGCATTGGTCCCACCTGCCCCTTTGCTGGAAGCTGTGAAGTCAGCAAGACT
CAGAGGCGCCACTGCCCAGCCTGCAGGTTGCAGAAGTGCTTAGATGCTGGCATGAGGAAAGACATGATAC
TGTCGGCAGAAGCCCTGGCATTGCGGCGAGCAAAGCAGGCCCAGCGGCGGGCACAGCAAACACCTGTGCA
ACTGAGTAAGGAGCAAGAAGAGCTGATCCGGACACTCCTGGGGGCCCACACCCGCCACATGGGCACCATG
TTTGAACAGTTTGTGCAGTTTAGGCCTCCAGCTCATCTGTTCATCCATCACCAGCCCTTGCCCACCCTGG
CCCCTGTGCTGCCTCTGGTCACACACTTCGCAGACATCAACACTTTCATGGTACTGCAAGTCATCAAGTT
TACTAAGGACCTGCCTGTCTTCCGTTCCCTGCCCATTGAAGACCAGATCTCCCTTCTCAAGGGAGCAGCT
GTGGAAATCTGTCACATCGTACTCAATACCACTTTCTGTCTCCAAACACAAAACTTCCTCTGCGGGCCTC
TTCGCTACACAATTGAAGATGGAGCCCGTGTATCTCCCACAGTGGGGTTCCAGGTAGAGTTTTTGGAGTT
GCTCTTTCACTTCCATGGAACACTACGAAAACTGCAGCTCCAAGAGCCTGAGTATGTGCTCTTGGCTGCC
ATGGCCCTCTTCTCTCCTGACCGACCTGGAGTTACCCAGAGAGATGAGATTGATCAGCTGCAAGAGGAGA
TGGCACTGACTCTGCAAAGCTACATCAAGGGCCAGCAGCGAAGGCCCCGGGATCGGTTTCTGTATGCGAA
GTTGCTAGGCCTGCTGGCTGAGCTCCGGAGCATTAATGAGGCCTACGGGTACCAAATCCAGCACATCCAG
GGCCTGTCTGCCATGATGCCGCTGCTCCAGGAGATCTGCAGCTGCCCAACTTTCTTGTACAAAGTGGTTG
ATATCGGTAAGCCTATCCCTAACCCTCTCCTCGGTCTCGATTCTACGTAGTAATGAACTAGTCCGTAACT
TGAAAGTATTTCGATTTCTTGGCTTTATATATCTTGTGGAAAGGACGAACGTCTTCCAATCCCTCTGCTC
TA
