>Addgene plasmid #144486 | TFORF3010 | depositor partial sequence | sequence record 285574 | Barcode
ACGTCTTCCAATCCCTCTGCTCTA
